>Addgene plasmid #83363 | pET28a-soNadV | depositor full sequence | sequence record 161675 | pET28a-soNadV sequence 6709 bps
ATCCGGATATAGTTCCTCCTTTCAGCAAAAAACCCCTCAAGACCCGTTTAGAGGCCCCAAGGGGTTATGC
TAGTTATTGCTCAGCGGTGGCAGCAGCCAACTCAGCTTCCTTTCGGGCTTTGTTAGCAGCCGGATCTCAG
TGGTGGTGGTGGTGGTGCTCGAGTTAGCGACGGGATGCGGCCAGGCGGGCACGGATGTCAGCCAGGGAGT
ATTCGGTCAGCAGTTCACCATCAGCGAAGACCGGAACAAATTCGCAATTGTTCACGTCTTGCCACGATGC
CTGATCTTTCAGATAGAATTGGCCCTGTTCATCTTTAAACACGGCGACCAGACCTTTCGCTGATTTTTTG
GTGCCGTCATCCGTTTTCGGATCTTTGAAAATTTCGCGGTCTTTACCATCAACTTTCGCAAAGGTAGCTT
TCACTGCGTAGCCGTCGGTATCACGCGTCACGTGCTGATAGGTGAACGAACCGATGCCAAAGACAATGTT
CGTTGAAGCAAAACCTTTTGCTTTCAGGCCGGCACAGATAGCTTCTGCGCGTTCGATGGTAATGGAGTCA
CCGTAAATCAGGCCAACATGACTATCCAGCAGTTTATAACCTTTCGCCGTGGTAGAACCGCCAAAGACAT
CCCACAGGCATTCGATGGCACCTTTGTATTCCGGGCTACCAATCGGGGCCTGCGGGTCACCACAGATAAT
TTTAACCGGGCAGCCGGTATCCGGACGAAAAACCACTTTACCGTCGCGAGCCAGGATACGATCTTTCAGT
GCCAGGGTGAATTCCGTCATCACCTGCCAAAAGTCCCAAGAATCGCTAACGATACTCACAATGCCGGTCG
GATAGATATCTTCAATCAGGCGACGAAACGTTTCCAGTTCATTTTCCATACCGCCGGCACACATAACCGA
GTGTTCGGTCGCCGGCACTGAACCGCCGACCAGTTCTTTGTCAGAATCAGCCAGGTAATACTGTTCCAGG
AAGTCGATTGCCGGAATGGTATCCGTACCGGTAAAGGACAGCAGGTGAGCTGCGCCACTCATAATGGCCG
CTTCGACACCGTACATGCCGCGGAAGCTAAAGTCATGACCTTGCCAATCAACGAATGCGATGTCGCCATC
GGTTTCCAGGGCGTACGCTTCAAAAATTTTACGATACTGCAGGGCCGTGGTCGCAGACGTACACATGCCC
CACACATTGGCGCTCAGGATGGTTTCCAGATAGTTCGTCAGCCAAAAGAAACGTTCATCGGTGTTGTACA
GAATCAGGCACGGGACTTTCAGCGGATAAACGCTACCTTCCGGCAGGGCCATGATTTTAATCGGCAGGTA
GCCCAGATCGTGCAGTTCTTCAATATGCTGCGTACCAACATTGTTCGGGCCCAGATAATTGTTGATGCGA
CGGGAGAATTGGCAAATCACTTGTTCTTTCGGTTGCTGGAAAAAGTCGCGATTCCAACTATCGATCAGGT
AATGTTTGATGAAGTATTGCAGACCGAAAAACACCATCTGATCGGTATAGCCGCGACGGCTTTTACGCGC
CGTCAGGTTTGAGAAGATAACTTGGGTATTGTCCGGGTATTGGCGGCGATGGTCAACTTTGTAGCCGTCG
ATTGCCGTCACCGGGTTCAGATAAGCCATGGTATATCTCCTTCTTAAAGTTAAACAAAATTATTTCTAGA
GGGGAATTGTTATCCGCTCACAATTCCCCTATAGTGAGTCGTATTAATTTCGCGGGATCGAGATCTCGAT
CCTCTACGCCGGACGCATCGTGGCCGGCATCACCGGCGCCACAGGTGCGGTTGCTGGCGCCTATATCGCC
GACATCACCGATGGGGAAGATCGGGCTCGCCACTTCGGGCTCATGAGCGCTTGTTTCGGCGTGGGTATGG
TGGCAGGCCCCGTGGCCGGGGGACTGTTGGGCGCCATCTCCTTGCATGCACCATTCCTTGCGGCGGCGGT
GCTCAACGGCCTCAACCTACTACTGGGCTGCTTCCTAATGCAGGAGTCGCATAAGGGAGAGCGTCGAGAT
CCCGGACACCATCGAATGGCGCAAAACCTTTCGCGGTATGGCATGATAGCGCCCGGAAGAGAGTCAATTC
AGGGTGGTGAATGTGAAACCAGTAACGTTATACGATGTCGCAGAGTATGCCGGTGTCTCTTATCAGACCG
TTTCCCGCGTGGTGAACCAGGCCAGCCACGTTTCTGCGAAAACGCGGGAAAAAGTGGAAGCGGCGATGGC
GGAGCTGAATTACATTCCCAACCGCGTGGCACAACAACTGGCGGGCAAACAGTCGTTGCTGATTGGCGTT
GCCACCTCCAGTCTGGCCCTGCACGCGCCGTCGCAAATTGTCGCGGCGATTAAATCTCGCGCCGATCAAC
TGGGTGCCAGCGTGGTGGTGTCGATGGTAGAACGAAGCGGCGTCGAAGCCTGTAAAGCGGCGGTGCACAA
TCTTCTCGCGCAACGCGTCAGTGGGCTGATCATTAACTATCCGCTGGATGACCAGGATGCCATTGCTGTG
GAAGCTGCCTGCACTAATGTTCCGGCGTTATTTCTTGATGTCTCTGACCAGACACCCATCAACAGTATTA
TTTTCTCCCATGAAGACGGTACGCGACTGGGCGTGGAGCATCTGGTCGCATTGGGTCACCAGCAAATCGC
GCTGTTAGCGGGCCCATTAAGTTCTGTCTCGGCGCGTCTGCGTCTGGCTGGCTGGCATAAATATCTCACT
CGCAATCAAATTCAGCCGATAGCGGAACGGGAAGGCGACTGGAGTGCCATGTCCGGTTTTCAACAAACCA
TGCAAATGCTGAATGAGGGCATCGTTCCCACTGCGATGCTGGTTGCCAACGATCAGATGGCGCTGGGCGC
AATGCGCGCCATTACCGAGTCCGGGCTGCGCGTTGGTGCGGATATCTCGGTAGTGGGATACGACGATACC
GAAGACAGCTCATGTTATATCCCGCCGTTAACCACCATCAAACAGGATTTTCGCCTGCTGGGGCAAACCA
GCGTGGACCGCTTGCTGCAACTCTCTCAGGGCCAGGCGGTGAAGGGCAATCAGCTGTTGCCCGTCTCACT
GGTGAAAAGAAAAACCACCCTGGCGCCCAATACGCAAACCGCCTCTCCCCGCGCGTTGGCCGATTCATTA
ATGCAGCTGGCACGACAGGTTTCCCGACTGGAAAGCGGGCAGTGAGCGCAACGCAATTAATGTAAGTTAG
CTCACTCATTAGGCACCGGGATCTCGACCGATGCCCTTGAGAGCCTTCAACCCAGTCAGCTCCTTCCGGT
GGGCGCGGGGCATGACTATCGTCGCCGCACTTATGACTGTCTTCTTTATCATGCAACTCGTAGGACAGGT
GCCGGCAGCGCTCTGGGTCATTTTCGGCGAGGACCGCTTTCGCTGGAGCGCGACGATGATCGGCCTGTCG
CTTGCGGTATTCGGAATCTTGCACGCCCTCGCTCAAGCCTTCGTCACTGGTCCCGCCACCAAACGTTTCG
GCGAGAAGCAGGCCATTATCGCCGGCATGGCGGCCCCACGGGTGCGCATGATCGTGCTCCTGTCGTTGAG
GACCCGGCTAGGCTGGCGGGGTTGCCTTACTGGTTAGCAGAATGAATCACCGATACGCGAGCGAACGTGA
AGCGACTGCTGCTGCAAAACGTCTGCGACCTGAGCAACAACATGAATGGTCTTCGGTTTCCGTGTTTCGT
AAAGTCTGGAAACGCGGAAGTCAGCGCCCTGCACCATTATGTTCCGGATCTGCATCGCAGGATGCTGCTG
GCTACCCTGTGGAACACCTACATCTGTATTAACGAAGCGCTGGCATTGACCCTGAGTGATTTTTCTCTGG
TCCCGCCGCATCCATACCGCCAGTTGTTTACCCTCACAACGTTCCAGTAACCGGGCATGTTCATCATCAG
TAACCCGTATCGTGAGCATCCTCTCTCGTTTCATCGGTATCATTACCCCCATGAACAGAAATCCCCCTTA
CACGGAGGCATCAGTGACCAAACAGGAAAAAACCGCCCTTAACATGGCCCGCTTTATCAGAAGCCAGACA
TTAACGCTTCTGGAGAAACTCAACGAGCTGGACGCGGATGAACAGGCAGACATCTGTGAATCGCTTCACG
ACCACGCTGATGAGCTTTACCGCAGCTGCCTCGCGCGTTTCGGTGATGACGGTGAAAACCTCTGACACAT
GCAGCTCCCGGAGACGGTCACAGCTTGTCTGTAAGCGGATGCCGGGAGCAGACAAGCCCGTCAGGGCGCG
TCAGCGGGTGTTGGCGGGTGTCGGGGCGCAGCCATGACCCAGTCACGTAGCGATAGCGGAGTGTATACTG
GCTTAACTATGCGGCATCAGAGCAGATTGTACTGAGAGTGCACCATATATGCGGTGTGAAATACCGCACA
GATGCGTAAGGAGAAAATACCGCATCAGGCGCTCTTCCGCTTCCTCGCTCACTGACTCGCTGCGCTCGGT
CGTTCGGCTGCGGCGAGCGGTATCAGCTCACTCAAAGGCGGTAATACGGTTATCCACAGAATCAGGGGAT
AACGCAGGAAAGAACATGTGAGCAAAAGGCCAGCAAAAGGCCAGGAACCGTAAAAAGGCCGCGTTGCTGG
CGTTTTTCCATAGGCTCCGCCCCCCTGACGAGCATCACAAAAATCGACGCTCAAGTCAGAGGTGGCGAAA
CCCGACAGGACTATAAAGATACCAGGCGTTTCCCCCTGGAAGCTCCCTCGTGCGCTCTCCTGTTCCGACC
CTGCCGCTTACCGGATACCTGTCCGCCTTTCTCCCTTCGGGAAGCGTGGCGCTTTCTCATAGCTCACGCT
GTAGGTATCTCAGTTCGGTGTAGGTCGTTCGCTCCAAGCTGGGCTGTGTGCACGAACCCCCCGTTCAGCC
CGACCGCTGCGCCTTATCCGGTAACTATCGTCTTGAGTCCAACCCGGTAAGACACGACTTATCGCCACTG
GCAGCAGCCACTGGTAACAGGATTAGCAGAGCGAGGTATGTAGGCGGTGCTACAGAGTTCTTGAAGTGGT
GGCCTAACTACGGCTACACTAGAAGGACAGTATTTGGTATCTGCGCTCTGCTGAAGCCAGTTACCTTCGG
AAAAAGAGTTGGTAGCTCTTGATCCGGCAAACAAACCACCGCTGGTAGCGGTGGTTTTTTTGTTTGCAAG
CAGCAGATTACGCGCAGAAAAAAAGGATCTCAAGAAGATCCTTTGATCTTTTCTACGGGGTCTGACGCTC
AGTGGAACGAAAACTCACGTTAAGGGATTTTGGTCATGAACAATAAAACTGTCTGCTTACATAAACAGTA
ATACAAGGGGTGTTATGAGCCATATTCAACGGGAAACGTCTTGCTCTAGGCCGCGATTAAATTCCAACAT
GGATGCTGATTTATATGGGTATAAATGGGCTCGCGATAATGTCGGGCAATCAGGTGCGACAATCTATCGA
TTGTATGGGAAGCCCGATGCGCCAGAGTTGTTTCTGAAACATGGCAAAGGTAGCGTTGCCAATGATGTTA
CAGATGAGATGGTCAGACTAAACTGGCTGACGGAATTTATGCCTCTTCCGACCATCAAGCATTTTATCCG
TACTCCTGATGATGCATGGTTACTCACCACTGCGATCCCCGGGAAAACAGCATTCCAGGTATTAGAAGAA
TATCCTGATTCAGGTGAAAATATTGTTGATGCGCTGGCAGTGTTCCTGCGCCGGTTGCATTCGATTCCTG
TTTGTAATTGTCCTTTTAACAGCGATCGCGTATTTCGTCTCGCTCAGGCGCAATCACGAATGAATAACGG
TTTGGTTGATGCGAGTGATTTTGATGACGAGCGTAATGGCTGGCCTGTTGAACAAGTCTGGAAAGAAATG
CATAAACTTTTGCCATTCTCACCGGATTCAGTCGTCACTCATGGTGATTTCTCACTTGATAACCTTATTT
TTGACGAGGGGAAATTAATAGGTTGTATTGATGTTGGACGAGTCGGAATCGCAGACCGATACCAGGATCT
TGCCATCCTATGGAACTGCCTCGGTGAGTTTTCTCCTTCATTACAGAAACGGCTTTTTCAAAAATATGGT
ATTGATAATCCTGATATGAATAAATTGCAGTTTCATTTGATGCTCGATGAGTTTTTCTAAGAATTAATTC
ATGAGCGGATACATATTTGAATGTATTTAGAAAAATAAACAAATAGGGGTTCCGCGCACATTTCCCCGAA
AAGTGCCACCTGAAATTGTAAACGTTAATATTTTGTTAAAATTCGCGTTAAATTTTTGTTAAATCAGCTC
ATTTTTTAACCAATAGGCCGAAATCGGCAAAATCCCTTATAAATCAAAAGAATAGACCGAGATAGGGT
[37 nt withheld, positions 6369-6405]
AAAGAACGTGGACTCCAACGTCAAAGG
[49 nt withheld, positions 6433-6481]
T
[91 nt withheld, positions 6483-6573]
G
[124 nt withheld, positions 6575-6698]
CCCATTCGCCA
Features (pLannotate 1.2.2; 18 found; start..end, strand, type, name):
     26..73      -  terminator     T7 terminator: transcription terminator for bacteriophage T7 RNA polymerase
     81..130     -  CDS            SET1 (fragment): solubility-enhancement tag derived from T7 phage gene 10B
    140..157     -  CDS            9xHis (fragment): 9xHis affinity tag
   1646..1668    -  RBS            RBS: efficient ribosome binding site from bacteriophage T7 gene 10 (Olins and Rangwala, 1989)
   1683..1707    -  protein_bind   lac operator: The lac repressor binds to the lac operator to inhibit transcription in E. coli. This inhibition can be relieved by adding lactose or isopropyl-β-D-thiogalactopyranoside (IPTG). lac repressor encoded by lacI
   1708..1726    -  promoter       T7 promoter: promoter for bacteriophage T7 RNA polymerase
   1748..2027    +  CDS            TcR (fragment): tetracycline efflux protein; tet; confers resistance to tetracycline
   2035..2112    +  promoter       lacI promoter: lacI
   2113..3195    +  CDS            lacI: lac repressor; lacI; The lac repressor binds to the lac operator to inhibit transcription in E. coli. This inhibition can be relieved by adding lactose or isopropyl-β-D-thiogalactopyranoside (IPTG).
   3208..3229    +  protein_bind   CAP binding site: CAP binding activates transcription in the presence of cAMP. E. coli catabolite activator protein
   3244..3535    +  CDS            TcR (fragment): tetracycline efflux protein; tet; confers resistance to tetracycline
   3607..3987    -  CDS            YPB1_ECOLX: Protein predicted: Swiss-Prot protein existence level 4. From Escherichia coli.
   4004..4195    +  CDS            rop: Rop protein, which maintains plasmids at low copy number; rop
   4297..4439    +  misc_feature   bom: basis of mobility region from pBR322
   4625..5213    -  rep_origin     ori: high-copy-number ColE1/pMB1/pBR322/pUC origin of replication
   5335..6150    +  CDS            KanR: aminoglycoside phosphotransferase; aph(3')-Ia; confers resistance to kanamycin in bacteria or G418 (Geneticin®) in eukaryotes
   6159..6216    -  promoter       AmpR promoter (fragment): bla
   6243..6698    -  rep_origin     f1 ori (sequence partly withheld): f1 bacteriophage origin of replication; arrow indicates direction of (+) strand synthesis
