[The description below was written by a language model from this plasmid's Addgene catalogue record and pLannotate feature annotations shown in this document.]
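Description:
pET28a-soNadV is a bacterial expression plasmid built on the Novagen pET28a(+) backbone for producing the nicotinamide phosphoribosyltransferase (NadV, also called NAMPT) of Shewanella oneidensis MR-1 in Escherichia coli. The roughly 1.5 kb nadV coding sequence was codon optimized for E. coli and inserted between the NcoI and XhoI sites, both of which are retained. The plasmid replicates from a pBR322-type ColE1 origin accompanied by the rop gene and the bom region, consistent with its catalogued low copy number, and is selected with kanamycin through the aph(3')-Ia resistance gene. An f1 origin is also present. The catalogue lists a total size of 6,721 bp, whereas the depositor's full sequence is 6,709 nt, a small discrepancy the record does not explain.

Expression follows the standard pET design: a T7 promoter with an adjacent lac operator drives transcription, a T7 gene 10 ribosome binding site directs translation, and a T7 terminator closes the cassette. The plasmid-borne lacI gene supplies the lac repressor, so expression stays repressed until induced with IPTG or lactose in a host that provides T7 RNA polymerase. The annotation tool did not label the nadV open reading frame itself, but the unannotated gap between the ribosome binding site and the downstream tag matches the insert's size and position. Cloning at NcoI removes the backbone's N-terminal tag region. A short His-tag sequence lies just downstream of the XhoI end, although the record does not say whether it is fused in frame to NadV. The small TcR, SET1 and AmpR promoter fragments are most likely backbone remnants or annotation artefacts rather than functional parts. According to the associated publication, the construct was used for producing beta-nicotinamide mononucleotide (NMN) in E. coli.
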