Addgene plasmid #83363: pET28a-soNadV
Purpose: Expresses nadV from Shewanella oneidensis in Escherichia coli
Depositing lab: George Cătălin Marinescu. Depositing organization: Asociatia Independent Research. Publication: beta-nicotinamide mononucleotide (NMN) production in Escherichia coli. Marinescu GC, Popescu RG, Stoian G, Dinischiotu A. Sci Rep. 2018 Aug 16;8(1):12278. doi: 10.1038/s41598-018-30792-0. PubMed 30115969.
Backbone
  Vector backbone: pET28a(+)
  Backbone manufacturer: Novagen
  Backbone size w/o insert (bp): 5227
  Total vector size (bp): 6721
  Vector type: Bacterial Expression
Growth in bacteria
  Bacterial resistance: Kanamycin, 50 μg/mL
  Growth temperature: 37°C
  Growth strain: DH5alpha
  Copy number: Low Copy
Gene/Insert
  Gene/Insert name: nadV (alt names: nicotinamide phosphoribosyltransferase; NAMPT)
  Species: Shewanella oneidensis MR-1
  Insert size (bp): 1484
  GenBank ID: 1169740
  Cloning method: Restriction Enzyme; 5′ cloning site NcoI (not destroyed); 3′ cloning site XhoI (not destroyed)
  Sequencing primers: 5′ TAATACGACTCACTATAGGG; 3′ GCTAGTTATTGCTCAGCGG
Terms and licenses: Academic/Nonprofit Terms; Industry Terms: Not Available to Industry
Depositor comments: nadV gene has been codon optimized for E. coli expression
How to cite: pET28a-soNadV was a gift from George Cătălin Marinescu (Addgene plasmid # 83363 ; http://n2t.net/addgene:83363 ; RRID:Addgene_83363)
