>Addgene plasmid #83363 | pET28a-soNadV | addgene partial sequence | sequence record 161674 | pBRrevBam 5'-GGTGATGTCGGCGATATAGG-3'
GTGGCGCCGGTGATGCCGGCCACGATGCGTCCGGCGTAGAGGATCGAGATCTCGATCCCGCGAAATTAAT
ACGACTCACTATAGGGGAATTGTGAGCGGATAACAATTCCCCTCTAGAAATAATTTTGTTTAACTTTAAG
AAGGAGATATACCATGGCTTATCTGAACCCGGTGACGGCAATCGACGGCTACAAAGTTGACCATCGCCGC
CAATACCCGGACAATACCCAAGTTATCTTCTCAAACCTGACGGCGCGTAAAAGCCGTCGCGGCTATACCG
ATCAGATGGTGTTTTTCGGTCTGCAATACTTCATCAAACATTACCTGATCGATAGTTGGAATCGCGACTT
TTTCCAGCAACCGAAAGAACAAGTGATTTGCCAATTCTCCCGTCGCATCAACAATTATCTGGGCCCGAAC
AATGTTGGTACGCAGCATATTGAAGAACTGCACGATCTGGGCTACCTGCCGATTAAAATCATGGCCCTGC
CGGAAGGTAGCGTTTATCCGCTGAAAGTCCCGTGCCTGATTCTGTACAACACCGATGAACGTTTCTTTTG
GCTGACGAACTATCTGGAAACCATCCTGAGCGCCAATGTGTGGGGCATGTGTACGTCTGCGACCACGGCC
CTGCAGTATCGTAAAATTTTTGAAGCGTACGCCCTGGAAACCGATGGCGACATCGCATTCGTTGATTGGC
AAGGTCATGACTTTAGCTTCCGCGGCATGTACGGTGTCGAAGCGGCCATTATGAGTGGCGCAGCTCACCT
GCTGTCCTTTACCGGTACGGATACCATTCCGGCAATCGACTTCCTGGAACAGTATTACCTGGCTGATTCT
GACAAAGAACTGGTCGGCGGTTCAGTGCCGGCGACCGAACACTCGGTTATGTGTGCCGGCGGTATGGAAA
ATGAACTGGAAACGTTTCGTCGCCTGATTGAAGATATCTATCCGACCGGCATTGT
