>Addgene plasmid #83363 | pET28a-soNadV | addgene partial sequence | sequence record 162976 | F1ori-R 5'-AGGGAAGAAAGCGAAAGGAG-3'
TACAGGGCGCGTCCCATTCGCCAATCCGGATATAGTTCCTCCTTTCAGCAAAAAACCCCTCAAGACCCGT
TTAGAGGCCCCAAGGGGTTATGCTAGTTATTGCTCAGCGGTGGCAGCAGCCAACTCAGCTTCCTTTCGGG
CTTTGTTAGCAGCCGGATCTCAGTGGTGGTGGTGGTGGTGCTCGAGTTAGCGACGGGATGCGGCCAGGCG
GGCACGGATGTCAGCCAGGGAGTATTCGGTCAGCAGTTCACCATCAGCGAAGACCGGAACAAATTCGCAA
TTGTTCACGTCTTGCCACGATGCCTGATCTTTCAGATAGAATTGGCCCTGTTCATCTTTAAACACGGCGA
CCAGACCTTTCGCTGATTTTTTGGTGCCGTCATCCGTTTTCGGATCTTTGAAAATTTCGCGGTCTTTACC
ATCAACTTTCGCAAAGGTAGCTTTCACTGCGTAGCCGTCGGTATCACGCGTCACGTGCTGATAGGTGAAC
GAACCGATGCCAAAGACAATGTTCGTTGAAGCAAAACCTTTTGCTTTCAGGCCGGCACAGATAGCTTCTG
CGCGTTCGATGGTAATGGAGTCACCGTAAATCAGGCCAACATGACTATCCAGCAGTTTATAACCTTTCGC
CGTGGTAGAACCGCCAAAGACATCCCACAGGCATTCGATGGCACCTTTGTATTCCGGGCTACCAATCGGG
GCCTGCGGGTCACCACAGATAATTTTAACCGGGCAGCCGGTATCCGGACGAAAAACCACTTTACCGTCGC
GAGCCAGGATACGATCTTTCAGTGCCAGGGTGAATTCCGTCATCACCTGCCAAAAGTCCCAAGAATCGCT
AACGATACTCACAATGCCGGTCGGATAGATATCTTCAATCAGGCGACGAAACGTTTCCAGTTCAT
